>Addgene plasmid #162865 | pUCP20 PilBE532* | addgene full sequence | sequence record 328883 | Addgene NGS Result
TTTACACTTTATGCTTCCGGCTCGTATGTTGTGTGGAATTGTGAGCGGATAACAATTTCACACAGGAAAC
AGCTATGAACGACAGCATCCAACTGAGCGGTCTGTCCCGACAGCTCGTCCAAGCCAATCTACTCGACGAA
AAGACCGCCCTGCAGGCCCAGACGCAGGCGCAGCGCAACAAGCTGTCGCTGGTGACGCACCTGGTGCAGA
ACAAGCTGGTAAGCGGCCTGGCCCTGGCCGAATTGTCCGCCGAGCAGTTCGGCATCGCCTATTGCGACCT
GAACAGCCTGGACAGGGAAAGCTTTCCGCGGGACGCCATCAGCGAAAAGCTGGTCCGCCAGCACCGGGTC
ATTCCCCTGTGGCGGCGGGGCAACAAGTTGTTCGTAGGCATCTCCGACGCCGCCAACCACCAGGCCATCA
ACGACGTCCAGTTCAGCACTGGCCTGACGACCGAGGCCATTCTGGTCGAGGACGACAAGCTCGGCCTTGC
CATCGACAAGCTATTCGAGAATGCAACCGACGGCTTGGCAGGTCTCGATGACGTGGACCTGGAAGGACTG
GATGTAGGCGTCAAGGAAACGTCCGGACAAGAAGATACTGGCGCGGAGGCAGACGACGCTCCCGTCGTCC
GCTTCGTCAACAAGATGCTGCTGGACGCTATCAAAGGCGGGTCTTCCGACTTGCACTTCGAGCCCTACGA
GAAGATCTACCGGGTGCGCTTCCGTACCGACGGCATGCTTCACGAAGTGGCCAAGCCGCCGATCCAGTTG
GCCAGTCGTATCTCTGCTCGTCTCAAGGTAATGGCCGGCCTGGATATCTCCGAACGACGCAAGCCGCAGG
ACGGACGGATCAAGATGCGCGTGTCGAAGACCAAGTCCATCGACTTCCGCGTCAACACCCTGCCGACCCT
GTGGGGCGAGAAGATCGTGATGCGGATCCTCGACTCCTCCAGCGCGCAGATGGGCATCGACGCCCTGGGC
TACGAGGAGGACCAGAAGGAACTCTACCTGGCCGCACTCAAGCAGCCGCAGGGCATGATCCTGGTCACCG
GCCCCACCGGCTCGGGCAAGACGGTATCGCTGTACACCGGCCTGAACATCCTCAATACCACCGACATCAA
CATTTCCACCGCCGAAGACCCGGTGGAGATCAACCTGGAAGGCATCAACCAGGTCAACGTCAATCCGCGC
CAGGGCATGGACTTCTCCCAGGCGCTGCGCGCCTTCCTGCGCCAGGACCCGGACGTGATCATGGTCGGCG
AGATCCGCGACCTGGAGACCGCCGAGATCGCCATCAAGGCGGCGCAGACCGGGCATATGGTGATGTCCAC
CCTGCACACCAACAGCGCCGCCGAGACCCTGACCCGCCTGCTGAACATGGGCGTACCGGCGTTCAACCTG
GCGACCTCGGTGAACCTGATCATCGCCCAGCGCCTTGCGCGAAAACTCTGTTCGCACTGCAAGAAAGAGC
ACGACGTACCGAAGGAAACCCTGCTTCACGAAGGTTTCCCAGAAGAGTTGATCGGCACCTTCAAGCTGTA
TTCACCAGTGGGCTGCGACCATTGCAAGAACGGTTACAAGGGCCGTGTCGGTATTTATGAAGTAGTTAAA
AACACCCCGGCCCTGCAGCGGATTATCATGGAGGAAGGCAACTCCATCGAGATCGCCTAGCAAGCCCGCA
AAGAAGGCTTCAACGATCTGCGCACCTCAGGCCTGCTGAAAGCCATGCAGGGGATCACCAGCCTGGAGGA
AGTCAACCGCGTGACCAAGGATAGGCCGGGCCATCATCATCACCATCATTAAGCCAGATCCAGCGGCATC
TGGGTTAGTCGAGCGCGGGCCGCTTCCCATGTCTCACCAGGGCGAGCCTGTTTCGCGATCTCAGCATCTG
AAATCTTCCCGGCCTTGCGCTTCGCTGGGGCCTTACCCACCGCCTTGGCGGGCTTCTTCGGTCCAAAACT
GAACAACAGATGTGTGACCTTGCGCCCGGTCTTTCGCTGCGCCCACTCCACCTGTAGCGGGCTGTGCTCG
TTGATCTGCGTCACGGCTGGATCAAGCACTCGCAACTTGAAGTCCTTGATCGAGGGATACCGGCCTTCCA
GTTGAAACCACTTTCGCAGCTGGTCAATTTCTATTTCGCGCTGGCCGATGCTGTCCCATTGCATGAGCAG
CTCGTAAAGCCTGATCGCGTGGGTGCTGTCCATCTTGGCCACGTCAGCCAAGGCGTATTTGGTGAACTGT
TTGGTGAGTTCCGTCAGGTACGGCAGCATGTCTTTGGTGAACCTGAGTTCTACACGGCCCTCACCCTCCC
GGTAGATGATTGTTTGCACCCAGCCGGTAATCATCACACTCGGTCTTTTCCCCTTGCCATTGGGCTCTTG
GGTTAACCGGACTTCCCGCCGTTTCAGGCGCAGGGCCGCTTCTTTGAGCTGGTTGTAGGAAGATTCGATA
GGGACACCCGCCATCGTCGCTATGTCCTCCGCCGTCACTGAATACATCACTTCATCGGTGACAGGCTCGC
TCCTCTTCACCTGGCTAATACAGGCCAGAACGATCCGCTGTTCCTGAACACTGAGGCGATACGCGGCCTC
GACCAGGGCATTGCTTTTGTAAACCATTGGGGGTGAGGCCACGTTCGACATTCCTTGTGTATAAGGGGAC
ACTGTATCTGCGTCCCACAATACAACAAATCCGTCCCTTTACAACAACAAATCCGTCCCTTCTTAACAAC
AAATCCGTCCCTTAATGGCAACAAATCCGTCCCTTTTTAAACTCTACAGGCCACGGATTACGTGGCCTGT
AGACGTCCTAAAAGGTTTAAAAGGGAAAAGGAAGAAAAGGGTGGAAACGCAAAAAACGCACCACTACGTG
GCCCCGTTGGGGCCGCATTTGTGCCCCTGAAGGGGCGGGGGAGGCGTCTGGGCAATCCCCGTTTTACCAG
TCCCCTATCGCCGCCTGAGAGGGCGCAGGAAGCGAGTAATCAGGGTATCGAGGCGGATTCACCCTTGGCG
TCCAACCAGCGGCACCAGCGGCGCCTGAGAGGATGGTGCACTCTCAGTACAATCTGCTCTGATGCCGCAT
AGTTAAGCCAGCCCCGACACCCGCCAACACCCGCTGACGCGCCCTGACGGGCTTGTCTGCTCCCGGCATC
CGCTTACAGACAAGCTGTGACCGTCTCCGGGAGCTGCATGTGTCAGAGGTTTTCACCGTCATCACCGAAA
CGCGCGAGACGAAAGGGCCTCGTGATACGCCTATTTTTATAGGTTAATGTCATGATAATAATGGTTTCTT
AGACGTCAGGTGGCACTTTTCGGGGAAATGTGCGCGGAACCCCTATTTGTTTATTTTTCTAAATACATTC
AAATATGTATCCGCTCATGAGACAATAACCCTGATAAATGCTTCAATAATATTGAAAAAGGAAGAGTATG
AGTATTCAACATTTCCGTGTCGCCCTTATTCCCTTTTTTGCGGCATTTTGCCTTCCTGTTTTTGCTCACC
CAGAAACGCTGGTGAAAGTAAAAGATGCTGAAGATCAGTTGGGTGCACGAGTGGGTTACATCGAACTGGA
TCTCAACAGCGGTAAGATCCTTGAGAGTTTTCGCCCCGAAGAACGTTTTCCAATGATGAGCACTTTTAAA
GTTCTGCTATGTGGCGCGGTATTATCCCGTATTGACGCCGGGCAAGAGCAACTCGGTCGCCGCATACACT
ATTCTCAGAATGACTTGGTTGAGTACTCACCAGTCACAGAAAAGCATCTTACGGATGGCATGACAGTAAG
AGAATTATGCAGTGCTGCCATAACCATGAGTGATAACACTGCGGCCAACTTACTTCTGACAACGATCGGA
GGACCGAAGGAGCTAACCGCTTTTTTGCACAACATGGGGGATCATGTAACTCGCCTTGATCGTTGGGAAC
CGGAGCTGAATGAAGCCATACCAAACGACGAGCGTGACACCACGATGCCTGTAGCAATGGCAACAACGTT
GCGCAAACTATTAACTGGCGAACTACTTACTCTAGCTTCCCGGCAACAATTAATAGACTGGATGGAGGCG
GATAAAGTTGCAGGACCACTTCTGCGCTCGGCCCTTCCGGCTGGCTGGTTTATTGCTGATAAATCTGGAG
CCGGTGAGCGTGGGTCTCGCGGTATCATTGCAGCACTGGGGCCAGATGGTAAGCCCTCCCGTATCGTAGT
TATCTACACGACGGGGAGTCGGGCAACTATGGATGAACGAAATAGACAGATCGCTGAGATAGGTGCCTCA
CTGATTAAGCATTGGTAACTGTCAGACCAAGTTTACTCATATATACTTTAGATTGATTTAAAACTTCATT
TTTAATTTAAAAGGATCTAGGTGAAGATCCTTTTTGATAATCTCATGACCAAAATCCCTTAACGTGAGTT
TTCGTTCCACTGAGCGTCAGACCCCGTAGAAAAGATCAAAGGATCTTCTTGAGATCCTTTTTTTCTGCGC
GTAATCTGCTGCTTGCAAACAAAAAAACCACCGCTACCAGCGGTGGTTTGTTTGCCGGATCAAGAGCTAC
CAACTCTTTTTCCGAAGGTAACTGGCTTCAGCAGAGCGCAGATACCAAATACTGTTCTTCTAGTGTAGCC
GTAGTTAGGCCACCACTTCAAGAACTCTGTAGCACCGCCTACATACCTCGCTCTGCTAATCCTGTTACCA
GTGGCTGCTGCCAGTGGCGATAAGTCGTGTCTTACCGGGTTGGACTCAAGACGATAGTTACCGGATAAGG
CGCAGCGGTCGGGCTGAACGGGGGGTTCGTGCACACAGCCCAGCTTGGAGCGAACGACCTACACCGAACT
GAGATACCTACAGCGTGAGCTATGAGAAAGCGCCACGCTTCCCGAAGGGAGAAAGGCGGACAGGTATCCG
GTAAGCGGCAGGGTCGGAACAGGAGAGCGCACGAGGGAGCTTCCAGGGGGAAACGCCTGGTATCTTTATA
GTCCTGTCGGGTTTCGCCACCTCTGACTTGAGCGTCGATTTTTGTGATGCTCGTCAGGGGGGCGGAGCCT
ATGGAAAAACGCCAGCAACGCGGCCTTTTTACGGTTCCTGGCCTTTTGCTGGCCTTTTGCTCACATGTTC
TTTCCTGCGTTATCCCCTGATTCTGTGGATAACCGTATTACCGCCTTTGAGTGAGCTGATACCGCTCGCC
GCAGCCGAACGACCGAGCGCAGCGAGTCAGTGAGCGAGGAAGCGGAAGAGCGCCCAATACGCAAACCGCC
TCTCCCCGCGCGTTGGCCGATTCATTAATGCAGCTGGCACGACAGGTTTCCCGACTGGAAAGCGGGCAGT
GAGCGCAACGCAATTAATGTGAGTTAGCTCACTCATTAGGCACCCCAGGC
Features (pLannotate 1.2.2; 12 found; start..end, strand, type, name):
      1..31      +  promoter       lac promoter: promoter for the E. coli lac operon
     39..55      +  protein_bind   lac operator: The lac repressor binds to the lac operator to inhibit transcription in E. coli. This inhibition can be relieved by adding lactose or isopropyl-β-D-thiogalactopyranoside (IPTG). lac repressor encoded by lacI
     75..1772    +  CDS            pilB: PILB_PSEAE - Experimental evidence at protein level: Swiss-Prot protein existence level 1. ATPase component of the type IV pilus (T4P) that plays a role in surface and host cell adhesion, colonization, biofilm maturation, virulence, and twitching, a form of surface-associated motility facilitated by cycles of extension, adhesion, and retraction of T4P fibers (PubMed:15659660, PubMed:28854278). Acts as a molecular motor to provide the energy that is required for biogenesis of the pilus and the extrusion of substrates generated in the cytoplasm (PubMed:8102361, PubMed:18174131). PilB ATPase acti
   1803..2632    -  CDS            pRO1600 Rep (fragment): replication protein for the broad-host-range plasmid pRO1600 from Pseudomonas aeruginosa&nbsp
   2646..2997    +  rep_origin     pRO1600 oriV: broad-host-range origin of replication from Pseudomonas aeruginosa plasmid pRO1600; requires the pRO1600 Rep protein for replication (West et al., 1994)
   3043..3091    -  misc_feature   bom (fragment): basis of mobility region from pBR322
   3193..3228    -  CDS            rop (fragment): Rop protein, which maintains plasmids at low copy number; rop
   3323..3427    +  promoter       AmpR promoter: bla
   3428..4288    +  CDS            AmpR: β-lactamase; bla; confers resistance to ampicillin, carbenicillin, and related antibiotics
   4459..5047    +  rep_origin     ori: high-copy-number ColE1/pMB1/pBR322/pUC origin of replication
   5230..5322    +  CDS            lacI (fragment): lac repressor; lacI; The lac repressor binds to the lac operator to inhibit transcription in E. coli. This inhibition can be relieved by adding lactose or isopropyl-β-D-thiogalactopyranoside (IPTG).
   5335..5356    +  protein_bind   CAP binding site: CAP binding activates transcription in the presence of cAMP. E. coli catabolite activator protein
