[The description below was written by a language model from this plasmid's Addgene catalogue record and pLannotate feature annotations shown in this document.]
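Description:
pUCP20 PilBE532* is a bacterial expression plasmid built on pUCP20, an Escherichia coli–Pseudomonas shuttle backbone. It carries two replication systems: a high-copy ColE1/pUC-type origin for propagation in E. coli, and the pRO1600 oriV with its associated Rep coding sequence (annotated as a fragment), which supports maintenance in Pseudomonas aeruginosa and related hosts. Selection is through the β-lactamase gene (AmpR) under its own promoter, conferring resistance to ampicillin and carbenicillin. Short remnants of bom, rop and lacI are also annotated; these are backbone leftovers, so no functional lac repressor is encoded on the plasmid itself.

The insert is pilB from P. aeruginosa, placed downstream of the lac promoter and lac operator, with the CAP binding site just upstream across the circular junction. PilB is the ATPase motor that powers extension of the type IV pilus, and so contributes to twitching motility, surface adhesion and biofilm maturation. In this variant the codon for glutamate 532 has been changed to an amber (UAG) stop, and the protein carries a C-terminal hexahistidine tag. The depositor notes that the original UAG terminator of the parent pUCP20 PilB clone was replaced with UAA at the same time, so that the only amber codon in the reading frame is the engineered one. This arrangement is characteristic of amber suppression designs. With a suppressor tRNA system, read-through at position 532 would give full-length protein bearing the His tag, whereas termination there would yield an untagged truncation. However, the record states the purpose only as expression of the amber mutant, and does not name a suppressor system or any residue to be incorporated.
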