Addgene plasmid #162865: pUCP20 PilBE532*
Purpose: Expression of PilB E532 Amber with a C-terminal histag
Depositing lab: Katrina Forest. Depositing organization: University of Wisconsin, Madison.
Backbone
  Vector backbone: pUCP20
  Backbone size w/o insert (bp): 3643
  Vector type: Bacterial Expression
Growth in bacteria
  Bacterial resistance: Ampicillin, 100 μg/mL
  Growth temperature: 37°C
  Growth strain: DH5alpha
  Copy number: High Copy
Gene/Insert
  Gene/Insert name: PilB
  Species: Pseudomonas aeruginosa
  Insert size (bp): 1728
  Mutation: E532Amber
  Tag / fusion protein: Histidine tag (H6x) (C terminal on insert)
  Cloning method: Gibson Cloning
Resource information
  A portion of this plasmid was derived from a plasmid made by: clone from pUCP20 PilB
Terms and licenses: Academic/Nonprofit Terms; Industry Terms: Not Available to Industry
Depositor comments: Amber mutation was inserted concomitant to replacing the original UAG stop codon with UAA from pUCP20 PilB
How to cite: pUCP20 PilBE532* was a gift from Katrina Forest (Addgene plasmid # 162865 ; http://n2t.net/addgene:162865 ; RRID:Addgene_162865)
